Addgene plasmid #185699: p223-RV-dlx-dio-Tdtomato-T2A-SYPEGFP
Purpose: Retroviral vector expression cre-dependent Tdtomato-T2A-SynaptophysinEGFP driven by the mDlx promoter
Depositing lab: Lynette Lim. Depositing organization: Vlaams Instituut voor Biotechnologie (VIB, vzw).
Backbone
  Vector backbone: addgene 87667
  Backbone manufacturer: addgene
  Backbone size w/o insert (bp): 6569
  Total vector size (bp): 3162
  Modifications to backbone: remove Synpasin promoter, replace with mDlx promoter. remove Tdtomato, remplace with Tdt-T2A-SypEGFP
  Vector type: Mammalian Expression, Retroviral, Cre/Lox
Growth in bacteria
  Bacterial resistance: Ampicillin, 100 μg/mL
  Growth temperature: 37°C
  Growth strain: NEB Stable
  Copy number: High Copy
Gene/Insert 1
  Gene/Insert name: Tdtomato, (alt name: Tdt)
  Species: Synthetic
  Insert size (bp): 1440
  Promoter: mDlx
  Tag / fusion protein: T2A (C terminal on insert)
  Cloning method: Gibson Cloning
  Sequencing primers: 5′ TCCACATAGCGTAAAAGGAGCA
Gene/Insert 2
  Gene/Insert name: Synaptophysin-EGFP (alt name: SYP-EGFP)
  Species: Synthetic
  Promoter: mDlx
  Tag / fusion protein: EGFP (N terminal on backbone)
  Cloning method: Gateway Cloning
  Sequencing primers: 5′ GTGTCCACTCCCAGTTCAATTACA
Terms and licenses: Academic/Nonprofit Terms; Industry Terms: Not Available to Industry
How to cite: p223-RV-dlx-dio-Tdtomato-T2A-SYPEGFP was a gift from Lynette Lim (Addgene plasmid # 185699 ; http://n2t.net/addgene:185699 ; RRID:Addgene_185699)
