[The description below was written by a language model from this plasmid's Addgene catalogue record and pLannotate feature annotations shown in this document.]
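Description:
p223-RV-dlx-dio-Tdtomato-T2A-SYPEGFP is a Moloney-type gammaretroviral transfer vector for Cre-dependent, dual-colour labelling of mammalian cells. It was derived from an earlier retroviral plasmid by replacing the Synapsin promoter with mDlx and replacing tdTomato with a tdTomato-T2A-Synaptophysin-EGFP cassette. In bacteria it is maintained as a high-copy plasmid through a ColE1/pUC-type origin and selected with ampicillin (AmpR). The sequenced record is 9,285 nt, which does not match the size fields on the catalogue page; those fields also appear internally inconsistent.

A CMV enhancer/promoter fused to a truncated 5' LTR drives transcription of the viral genome in packaging cells. It is followed by the Ψ packaging signal and a truncated gag segment lacking its start codon, which aids encapsidation. The annotation does not label the mDlx element, although the catalogue names it as the internal promoter. It presumably lies in the unannotated stretch upstream of a chimeric intron.

The payload sits in reverse orientation between paired lox2272 and loxP sites in a DIO/FLEx arrangement. Cre recombination irreversibly inverts the cassette into the sense orientation, so expression occurs only in Cre-positive cells. After inversion, a single transcript encodes tdTomato, a T2A self-cleaving peptide and rat synaptophysin fused to EGFP. This yields a cytoplasmic red fill plus a green marker targeted to synaptic vesicles, and therefore to presynaptic boutons. A WPRE enhances transcript stability and expression ahead of the 3' LTR region, where a ΔU3 self-inactivating fragment is annotated alongside a further MMLV LTR.

The record supports use for retroviral delivery and Cre-gated visualisation of cell morphology and presynaptic terminals under mDlx control. This enhancer is generally used to target forebrain GABAergic interneurons.
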