Features (pLannotate 1.2.2; 23 found; start..end, strand, type, name):
    104..120     -  promoter       AmpR promoter (fragment): bla
    255..634     +  enhancer       CMV enhancer: human cytomegalovirus immediate early enhancer
    635..838     +  promoter       CMV promoter: human cytomegalovirus (CMV) immediate early promoter
    839..1014    +  LTR            5' LTR (truncated): truncated long terminal repeat from Moloney murine sarcoma virus
   1136..1410    +  misc_feature   MESV Ψ (fragment): packaging signal of murine embryonic stem cell virus
   1477..1893    +  CDS            gag (truncated): truncated Moloney murine leukemia virus (MMLV) gag gene lacking the start codon
   2443..2472    -  misc_feature   MCS (fragment): pBluescript multiple cloning site
   2606..2738    +  intron         chimeric intron: chimera between introns from human β-globin and immunoglobulin heavy chain genes
   2799..2832    +  protein_bind   lox2272: Cre-mediated recombination occurs in the 8-bp core sequence (GGATACTT). lox2272 sites are compatible with each other, but incompatible with loxP or loxN sites (Lee and Saito, 1988). Cre recombinase
   2833..2882    -  intron         β-globin intron (fragment): internally truncated intron from human β-globin
   2883..2916    +  protein_bind   loxP: Cre-mediated recombination occurs in the 8-bp core sequence (GCATACAT). Cre recombinase
   2927..3646    -  CDS            EGFP: the original enhanced GFP (Yang et al., 1996) mammalian codon-optimized
   3653..4576    -  CDS            Syp: SYPH_RAT - Experimental evidence at protein level: Swiss-Prot protein existence level 1. Possibly involved in structural functions as organizing other membrane components or in targeting the vesicles to the plasma membrane. Involved in the regulation of short-term and long-term synaptic plasticity (By similarity). From Rattus norvegicus (Rat).
   4655..6082    -  CDS            tdTomato: tdTomato is a basic (constitutively fluorescent) orange fluorescent protein published in 2004, derived from Discosoma sp.. It is reported to be a somewhat slowly-maturing tandem dimer with low acid sensitivity.
   6100..6133    -  protein_bind   lox2272: Cre-mediated recombination occurs in the 8-bp core sequence (GGATACTT). lox2272 sites are compatible with each other, but incompatible with loxP or loxN sites (Lee and Saito, 1988). Cre recombinase
   6134..6183    -  intron         β-globin intron (fragment): internally truncated intron from human β-globin
   6184..6217    -  protein_bind   loxP: Cre-mediated recombination occurs in the 8-bp core sequence (GCATACAT). Cre recombinase
   6227..6815    +  misc_feature   WPRE: woodchuck hepatitis virus posttranscriptional regulatory element
   6888..7009    +  LTR            3' LTR (ΔU3) (fragment): self-inactivating 3' long terminal repeat (LTR) from Moloney murine leukemia virus
   7010..7479    +  LTR            LTR: long terminal repeat from Moloney murine leukemia virus
   7545..7597    -  CDS            lacI (fragment): lac repressor; lacI; The lac repressor binds to the lac operator to inhibit transcription in E. coli. This inhibition can be relieved by adding lactose or isopropyl-β-D-thiogalactopyranoside (IPTG).
   7780..8368    -  rep_origin     ori: high-copy-number ColE1/pMB1/pBR322/pUC origin of replication
   8528..103     -  CDS            AmpR (across the origin): β-lactamase; bla; confers resistance to ampicillin, carbenicillin, and related antibiotics
>Addgene plasmid #185699 | p223-RV-dlx-dio-Tdtomato-T2A-SYPEGFP | addgene full sequence | sequence record 366333 | Addgene NGS Result
CAGCATCTTTTACTTTCACCAGCGTTTCTGGGTGAGCAAAAACAGGAAGGCAAAATGCCGCAAAAAAGGG
AATAAGGGCGACACGGAAATGTTGAATACTCATACTCTTCCTTTTTCAATGATCCGGCCATTAGCCATAT
TATTCATTGGTTATATAGCATAAATCAATATTGGCTATTGGCCATTGCATACGTTGTATCCATATCATAA
TATGTACATTTATATTGGCTCATGTCCAACATTACCGCCATGTTGACATTGATTATTGACTAGTTATTAA
TAGTAATCAATTACGGGGTCATTAGTTCATAGCCCATATATGGAGTTCCGCGTTACATAACTTACGGTAA
ATGGCCCGCCTGGCTGACCGCCCAACGACCCCCGCCCATTGACGTCAATAATGACGTATGTTCCCATAGT
AACGCCAATAGGGACTTTCCATTGACGTCAATGGGTGGAGTATTTACGGTAAACTGCCCACTTGGCAGTA
CATCAAGTGTATCATATGCCAAGTACGCCCCCTATTGACGTCAATGACGGTAAATGGCCCGCCTGGCATT
ATGCCCAGTACATGACCTTATGGGACTTTCCTACTTGGCAGTACATCTACGTATTAGTCATCGCTATTAC
CATGGTGATGCGGTTTTGGCAGTACATCAATGGGCGTGGATAGCGGTTTGACTCACGGGGATTTCCAAGT
CTCCACCCCATTGACGTCAATGGGAGTTTGTTTTGGCACCAAAATCAACGGGACTTTCCAAAATGTCGTA
ACAACTCCGCCCCATTGACGCAAATGGGCGGTAGGCGTGTACGGTGGGAGGTCTATATAAGCAGAGCTCA
ATAAAAGAGCCCACAACCCCTCACTCGGGGCGCCAGTCCTCCGATTGACTGAGTCGCCCGGGTACCCGTA
TTCCCAATAAAGCCTCTTGCTGTTTGCATCCGAATCGTGGTCTCGCTGTTCCTTGGGAGGGTCTCCTCTG
AGTGATTGACTACCCACGACGGGGGTCTTTCATTTGGGGGCTCGTCCGGGATTTGGAGACCCCTGCCCAG
GGACCACCGACCCACCACCGGGAGGTAAGCTGGCCAGCAACTTATCTGTGTCTGTCCGATTGTCTAGTGT
CTATGTTTGATGTTATGCGCCTGCGTCTGTACTAGTTAGCTAACTAGCTCTGTATCTGGCGGACCCGTGG
TGGAACTGACGAGTTCTGAACACCCGGCCGCAACCCTGGGAGACGTCCCAGGGACTTTGGGGGCCGTTTT
TGTGGCCCGACCTGAGGAAGGGAGTCGATGTGGAATCCGACCCCGTCAGGATATGTGGTTCTGGTAGGAG
ACGAGAACCTAAAACAGTTCCCGCCTCCGTCTGAATTTTTGCTTTCGGTTTGGAACCGAAGCCGCGCGTC
TTGTCTGCTGCAGCGCTGCAGCATCGTTCTGTGTTGTCTCTGTCTGACTGTGTTTCTGTATTTGTCTGAA
AATTAGGGCCAGACTGTTACCACTCCCTTAAGTTTGACCTTAGGTCACTGGAAAGATGTCGAGCGGATCG
CTCACAACCAGTCGGTAGATGTCAAGAAGAGACGTTGGGTTACCTTCTGCTCTGCAGAATGGCCAACCTT
TAACGTCGGATGGCCGCGAGACGGCACCTTTAACCGAGACCTCATCACCCAGGTTAAGATCAAGGTCTTT
TCACCTGGCCCGCATGGACACCCAGACCAGGTCCCCTACATCGTGACCTGGGAAGCCTTGGCTTTTGACC
CCCCTCCCTGGGTCAAGCCCTTTGTACACCCTAAGCCTCCGCCTCCTCTTCCTCCATCCGCCCCGTCTCT
CCCCCTTGAACCTCCTCGTTCGACCCCGCCTCGATCCTCCCTTTATCCAGCCCTCACTCCTTCTCTAGGC
GCCGGAATTCGATGTCGACGAATTCTATACACTCACAGTGGTTTGGCATATATTTGGTGAAATTTTTTAA
GGAAAAATTAGTGTTGGTTTCGATATATGGTAGCTTTTTCTCTAACATAATTTGAATAATTCAGCAAAGC
CCTACTACCAGCTGTACTTCTGCAGCCTCTTCCATTCTTTCCAGCATTATAATTTTGGTTAATTTTCAAT
TTTAGGTCCTACGTCTCTGCAATTTGTGTATGAATAACAGAATAATTTCCCTCTTTTGTTTCGCCTTTCC
TGTTCCTGAATCTAAATAAAGATGGCTTTTTAGTATTAAAAGTGGAAGAAAATTACAGGTAATTATCTTT
GACGGTAAAAACGCTGTAATCAGCGGGCTACATGAAAAATTACTCTAATTATGGCTGCATTTAAGAGAAT
GGAAAAAAACCTTCTTGTGGATAAAAACCTTAAATTGTCCCCAATGTCTGCTTCAAATTGGATGGCACTG
CAGCTGGAGGCTTTGTTCAGAATTGATCCTGGGGAGCTACGAACCCAAAGTTTCACAGTAGGAAGCTTGA
TATCGAATTCCTGCAGCCCGGGCTGGGCATAAAAGTCAGGGCAGAGCCATCTATTGCTTACATTTGCTTC
TAGCCTGCAGGTCGAGGAGCGCAGCCTTCCAGAAGCAGAGCGCGGCGCCTTAAGCTGCAGAAGTTGGTCG
TGAGGCACTGGGCAGGTAAGTATCAAGGTTACAAGACAGGTTTAAGGAGACCAATAGAAACTGGGCTTGT
CGAGACAGAGAAGACTCTTGCGTTTCTGATAGGCACCTATTGGTCTTACTGACATCCACTTTGCCTTTCT
CTCCACAGGTGTCCACTCCCAGTTCAATTACAGCTCTTAAGAATTCGAAATATAACATCGGATCCGGAAT
AACTTCGTATAGGATACTTTATACGAAGTTATGCAGAATGGTAGCTGGATTGTAGCTGCTATTAGCAATA
TGAAACCTCTTAATAACTTCGTATAGCATACATTATACGAAGTTATTTAATTAAGCTTACTTGTACAGCT
CGTCCATGCCGAGAGTGATCCCGGCGGCGGTCACGAACTCCAGCAGGACCATGTGATCGCGCTTCTCGTT
GGGGTCTTTGCTCAGGGCGGACTGGGTGCTCAGGTAGTGGTTGTCGGGCAGCAGCACGGGGCCGTCGCCG
ATGGGGGTGTTCTGCTGGTAGTGGTCGGCGAGCTGCACGCTGCCGTCCTCGATGTTGTGGCGGATCTTGA
AGTTCACCTTGATGCCGTTCTTCTGCTTGTCGGCCATGATATAGACGTTGTGGCTGTTGTAGTTGTACTC
CAGCTTGTGCCCCAGGATGTTGCCGTCCTCCTTGAAGTCGATGCCCTTCAGCTCGATGCGGTTCACCAGG
GTGTCGCCCTCGAACTTCACCTCGGCGCGGGTCTTGTAGTTGCCGTCGTCCTTGAAGAAGATGGTGCGCT
CCTGGACGTAGCCTTCGGGCATGGCGGACTTGAAGAAGTCGTGCTGCTTCATGTGGTCGGGGTAGCGGCT
GAAGCACTGCACGCCGTAGGTCAGGGTGGTCACGAGGGTGGGCCAGGGCACGGGCAGCTTGCCGGTGGTG
CAGATGAACTTCAGGGTCAGCTTGCCGTAGGTGGCATCGCCCTCGCCCTCGCCGGACACGCTGAACTTGT
GGCCGTTTACGTCGCCGTCCAGCTCGACCAGGATGGGCACCACCCCGGTGAACAGCTCCTCGCCCTTGCT
CACCATTCGCGACATCTGATTGGAGAAGGAGGTGGGCGCACCCTGTTGGCCGTAGCCTTGCTGCCCATAG
TCGCCCTGAGGCCCGTAGCCACCGCCACCGCCGCTGGCTGGCTGCCCGTAATCGGGTTGATAACCACCCT
GAGGCCCGTAGGAGTCCTGGGGCCCATAGCCTCCGGGGCCCTGCCCATAGCCCGCATCGCCGTAGGCATC
GCCAGGAGCTGGTTGCTTTTCTGGGGCGCCTGGAGGTGCGCGCATGAATGGGGCGGCCCAGCCTGTCTCC
TTGAACACGAACCATAGGTTGCCAACCCAGAGCACCAGGTTCAGGAAGCCAAACACCACCGAGGTGTTGA
GTCCTGAAGTCACAGGGTCCCTCAGTTCCTTGCATGTGTTTCCTGTCTGGCGGCACATAGGCATCTCCTT
GATAATGTTCTCTGGGTCAGTGGCCATCTTCACATCGGACAGGCCTTTGGCCCAGGCGGATGAGCTAACT
AGCCACATGAAAGCGAACACTGCTGTGGCCAGGAAGTCCATCATTGGCCCTTTGTTGTTCTCTCGGTACT
TGTTCTGCAGGAAGATGTAGGTGGCCAGGGCCCCCATGGAGTAGAGGAAGGCAAACACAGCCACGGTGAC
AAAGAATTCAGCCGAGGAGGAGTAGTCACCAACTAGGAAGATCTTGGTAGTGCCCCCTTTAACGCAGGAG
GGTGCATCAAAGTACACTTGGTGCAGCCTGAATGGGTACTCAAATTCGACTTCGATGTTGAGGGCACTCT
CCGTCTTGTTGGCACACTCCACGCTCAGCCGAAGCTCTCCGGTGTAGCTGCCGCACGTAGCAAAGGCGAA
GATGGCAAAGACCCACTGCAGCACCTTCACGAAGCCAAGGGGCTCCTTGACCACCCGGAACTGACCCCCA
GCCACCAGCTGATTCACCACGTCCATTCTAGATGAGCCTGGGGCAGGGCCGGGATTCTCTTCCACGTCTC
CGCATGTCAGAAGACTTCCTCTGCCCTCACTAGTCTTGTACAGCTCGTCCATGCCGTACAGAAACAGATG
GTGCCTCCCCTCGCTCCGCTCATACTGCTCCACAATGGTGTAGTCTTCGTTATGGCTAGTAATATCCAGC
TTTGTGTCGACGTAATAGTAGCCAGGCAGCTGCACGGGTTTCTTGGCCATGTAGATGGTTTTGAATTCGA
CCAGATAATGCCCTCCATCTTTCAGCTTCAGTGCCTGGTGGATCTCTCCCTTCAGCACGCCGTCTCTGGG
GTACAGCCTTTCTGTTGAAGCCTCCCAGCCCATTGTCTTCTTCTGCATGACTGGGCCATCAGGGGGAAAA
TTGGTGCCGCGCATTTTCACCTTATAGATCAGAGTGCCGTCCTGCAGAGAGCTGTCCTGGGTGACAGTCA
CCAGGCCCCCGTCTTCGAAGTTCATCACTCTTTCCCACTTAAACCCCTCTGGGAAGCTCAGTTTCTTGTA
ATCTGGAATGTCAGCAGGGTGTTTCACGTAGGCTTTACTTCCATACATAAACTGAGGAGACAGGATGTCC
CATGCGAATGGCAGAGGGCCGCCCTTTGTCACTTTCAGCTTTGCTGTCTGGGTGCCCTCATAGGGCCTCC
CTTCCCCCTCTCCTTCAATCTCAAACTCGTGCCCGTTCATGCTGCCCTCCATCCTGACTTTAAACCTCAT
AAACTCCTTAATCACGGCCATGTTGTTGTCCTCGGAGGAGGCGGTGCCGGAGCTGCCGCTGCCGGTGCTG
CCGGTACCATGCCCCAGGAACAGGTGGTGGCGGCCCTCGGAGCGCTCGTACTGTTCCACGATGGTGTAGT
CCTCGTTGTGGGAGGTGATGTCCAGCTTGGTGTCCACGTAGTAGTAGCCGGGCAGTTGCACGGGCTTCTT
GGCCATGTAGATGGTCTTGAACTCCACCAGGTAGTGGCCGCCGTCCTTCAGCTTCAGGGCCTGGTGGATC
TCGCCCTTCAGCACGCCGTCGCGGGGGTACAGGCGCTCGGTGGAGGCCTCCCAGCCCATGGTCTTCTTCT
GCATTACGGGGCCGTCGGGGGGGAAGTTGGTGCCGCGCATCTTCACCTTGTAGATCAGCGTGCCGTCCTG
CAGGGAGGAGTCCTGGGTCACGGTCACCAGACCGCCGTCCTCGAAGTTCATCACGCGCTCCCACTTGAAG
CCCTCGGGGAAGGACAGCTTCTTGTAATCGGGGATGTCGGCGGGGTGCTTCACGTACGCCTTGGAGCCGT
ACATGAACTGGGGGGACAGGATGTCCCAGGCGAAGGGCAGGGGGCCGCCCTTGGTCACCTTCAGCTTGGC
GGTCTGGGTGCCCTCGTAGGGGCGGCCCTCGCCCTCGCCCTCGATCTCGAACTCGTGGCCGTTCATGGAG
CCCTCCATGCGCACCTTGAAGCGCATGAACTCTTTGATGACCTCCTCGCCCTTGCTCACCATACTAGTGG
CGCGCCGCGATAACTTCGTATAAAGTATCCTATACGAAGTTATTTGCCTTAACCCAGAAATTATCACTGT
TATTCTTTAGAATGGTGCAAAGAATAACTTCGTATAATGTATGCTATACGAAGTTATGTTTAAACCAATC
AACCTCTGGATTACAAAATTTGTGAAAGATTGACTGGTATTCTTAACTATGTTGCTCCTTTTACGCTATG
TGGATACGCTGCTTTAATGCCTTTGTATCATGCTATTGCTTCCCGTATGGCTTTCATTTTCTCCTCCTTG
TATAAATCCTGGTTGCTGTCTCTTTATGAGGAGTTGTGGCCCGTTGTCAGGCAACGTGGCGTGGTGTGCA
CTGTGTTTGCTGACGCAACCCCCACTGGTTGGGGCATTGCCACCACCTGTCAGCTCCTTTCCGGGACTTT
CGCTTTCCCCCTCCCTATTGCCACGGCGGAACTCATCGCCGCCTGCCTTGCCCGCTGCTGGACAGGGGCT
CGGCTGTTGGGCACTGACAATTCCGTGGTGTTGTCGGGGAAGCTGACGTCCTTTCCATGGCTGCTCGCCT
GTGTTGCCACCTGGATTCTGCGCGGGACGTCCTTCTGCTACGTCCCTTCGGCCCTCAATCCAGCGGACCT
TCCTTCCCGCGGCCTGCTGCCGGCTCTGCGGCCTCTTCCGCGTCTTCGCCTTCGCCCTCAGACGAGTCGG
ATCTCCCTTTGGGCCGCCTCCCCGCCTGGAATTCGAGCTCGAGCTTGTTAACATCGATAAAATAAAAGAT
TTTATTTAGTCTCCAGAAAAAGGGGGGAATGAAAGACCCCACCTGTAGGTTTGGCAAGCTAGCTTAAGTA
ACGCCATTTTGCAAGGCATGGAAAAATACATAACTGAGAATAGAGAAGTTCAGATCAAGGTCAGGAACAG
ATGGAACAGCTGAATATGGGCCAAACAGGATATCTGTGGTAAGCAGTTCCTGCCCCGGCTCAGGGCCAAG
AACAGATGGAACAGCTGAATATGGGCCAAACAGGATATCTGTGGTAAGCAGTTCCTGCCCCGGCTCAGGG
CCAAGAACAGATGGTCCCCAGATGCGGTCCAGCCCTCAGCAGTTTCTAGAGAACCATCAGATGTTTCCAG
GGTGCCCCAAGGACCTGAAATGACCCTGTGCCTTATTTGAACTAACCAATCAGTTCGCTTCTCGCTTCTG
TTCGCGCGCTTCTGCTCCCCGAGCTCAATAAAAGAGCCCACAACCCCTCACTCGGGGCGCCAGTCCTCCG
ATTGACTGAGTCGCCCGGGTACCCGTGTATCCAATAAACCCTCTTGCAGTTGCATCCGACTTGTGGTCTC
GCTGTTCCTTGGGAGGGTCTCCTCTGAGTGATTGACTACCCGTCAGCGGGGGTCTTTCACATGCAGCATG
TATCAAAATTAATTTGGTTTTTTTTCTTAAGTATTTACATTAAATGGCCATAGTTGCATTAATGAATCGG
CCAACGCGCGGGGAGAGGCGGTTTGCGTATTGGGCGCTCTTCCGCTTCCTCGCTCACTGACTCGCTGCGC
TCGGTCGTTCGGCTGCGGCGAGCGGTATCAGCTCACTCAAAGGCGGTAATACGGTTATCCACAGAATCAG
GGGATAACGCAGGAAAGAACATGTGAGCAAAAGGCCAGCAAAAGGCCAGGAACCGTAAAAAGGCCGCGTT
GCTGGCGTTTTTCCATAGGCTCCGCCCCCCTGACGAGCATCACAAAAATCGACGCTCAAGTCAGAGGTGG
CGAAACCCGACAGGACTATAAAGATACCAGGCGTTTCCCCCTGGAAGCTCCCTCGTGCGCTCTCCTGTTC
CGACCCTGCCGCTTACCGGATACCTGTCCGCCTTTCTCCCTTCGGGAAGCGTGGCGCTTTCTCATAGCTC
ACGCTGTAGGTATCTCAGTTCGGTGTAGGTCGTTCGCTCCAAGCTGGGCTGTGTGCACGAACCCCCCGTT
CAGCCCGACCGCTGCGCCTTATCCGGTAACTATCGTCTTGAGTCCAACCCGGTAAGACACGACTTATCGC
CACTGGCAGCAGCCACTGGTAACAGGATTAGCAGAGCGAGGTATGTAGGCGGTGCTACAGAGTTCTTGAA
GTGGTGGCCTAACTACGGCTACACTAGAAGAACAGTATTTGGTATCTGCGCTCTGCTGAAGCCAGTTACC
TTCGGAAAAAGAGTTGGTAGCTCTTGATCCGGCAAACAAACCACCGCTGGTAGCGGTGGTTTTTTTGTTT
GCAAGCAGCAGATTACGCGCAGAAAAAAAGGATCTCAAGAAGATCCTTTGATCTTTTCTACGGGGTCTGA
CGCTCAGTGGAACGAAAACTCACGTTAAGGGATTTTGGTCATGAGATTATCAAAAAGGATCTTCACCTAG
ATCCTTTTGCGGCCGCAAATCAATCTAAAGTATATATGAGTAAACTTGGTCTGACAGTTACCAATGCTTA
ATCAGTGAGGCACCTATCTCAGCGATCTGTCTATTTCGTTCATCCATAGTTGCCTGACTCCCCGTCGTGT
AGATAACTACGATACGGGAGGGCTTACCATCTGGCCCCAGTGCTGCAATGATACCGCGAGACCCACGCTC
ACCGGCTCCAGATTTATCAGCAATAAACCAGCCAGCCGGAAGGGCCGAGCGCAGAAGTGGTCCTGCAACT
TTATCCGCCTCCATCCAGTCTATTAATTGTTGCCGGGAAGCTAGAGTAAGTAGTTCGCCAGTTAATAGTT
TGCGCAACGTTGTTGCCATTGCTACAGGCATCGTGGTGTCACGCTCGTCGTTTGGTATGGCTTCATTCAG
CTCCGGTTCCCAACGATCAAGGCGAGTTACATGATCCCCCATGTTGTGCAAAAAAGCGGTTAGCTCCTTC
GGTCCTCCGATCGTTGTCAGAAGTAAGTTGGCCGCAGTGTTATCACTCATGGTTATGGCAGCACTGCATA
ATTCTCTTACTGTCATGCCATCCGTAAGATGCTTTTCTGTGACTGGTGAGTACTCAACCAAGTCATTCTG
AGAATAGTGTATGCGGCGACCGAGTTGCTCTTGCCCGGCGTCAATACGGGATAATACCGCGCCACATAGC
AGAACTTTAAAAGTGCTCATCATTGGAAAACGTTCTTCGGGGCGAAAACTCTCAAGGATCTTACCGCTGT
TGAGATCCAGTTCGATGTAACCCACTCGTGCACCCAACTGATCTT
